>Addgene plasmid #101278 | pLL5.0 E-cadherin shRNA/Ecad-tdTomato | addgene full sequence | sequence record 197051 | Addgene NGS Result
GGAGATCTCCCGATCCCCTATGGTGCACTCTCAGTACAATCTGCTCTGATGCCGCATAGTTAAGCCAGTA
TCTGCTCCCTGCTTGTGTGTTGGAGGTCGCTGAGTAGTGCGCGAGCAAAATTTAAGCTACAACAAGGCAA
GGCTTGACCGACAATTGCATGAAGAATCTGCTTAGGGTTAGGCGTTTTGCGCTGCTTCGCGATGTACGGG
CCAGATATACGCGTTGACATTGATTATTGACTAGTTATTAATAGTAATCAATTACGGGGTCATTAGTTCA
TAGCCCATATATGGAGTTCCGCGTTACATAACTTACGGTAAATGGCCCGCCTGGCTGACCGCCCAACGAC
CCCCGCCCATTGACGTCAATAATGACGTATGTTCCCATAGTAACGCCAATAGGGACTTTCCATTGACGTC
AATGGGTGGAGTATTTACGGTAAACTGCCCACTTGGCAGTACATCAAGTGTATCATATGCCAAGTACGCC
CCCTATTGACGTCAATGACGGTAAATGGCCCGCCTGGCATTATGCCCAGTACATGACCTTATGGGACTTT
CCTACTTGGCAGTACATCTACGTATTAGTCATCGCTATTACCATGGTGATGCGGTTTTGGCAGTACATCA
ATGGGCGTGGATAGCGGTTTGACTCACGGGGATTTCCAAGTCTCCACCCCATTGACGTCAATGGGAGTTT
GTTTTGGCACCAAAATCAACGGGACTTTCCAAAATGTCGTAACAACTCCGCCCCATTGACGCAAATGGGC
GGTAGGCGTGTACGGTGGGAGGTCTATATAAGCAGCGCGTTTTGCCTGTACTGGGTCTCTCTGGTTAGAC
CAGATCTGAGCCTGGGAGCTCTCTGGCTAACTAGGGAACCCACTGCTTAAGCCTCAATAAAGCTTGCCTT
GAGTGCTTCAAGTAGTGTGTGCCCGTCTGTTGTGTGACTCTGGTAACTAGAGATCCCTCAGACCCTTTTA
GTCAGTGTGGAAAATCTCTAGCAGTGGCGCCCGAACAGGGACTTGAAAGCGAAAGGGAAACCAGAGGAGC
TCTCTCGACGCAGGACTCGGCTTGCTGAAGCGCGCACGGCAAGAGGCGAGGGGCGGCGACTGGTGAGTAC
GCCAAAAATTTTGACTAGCGGAGGCTAGAAGGAGAGAGATGGGTGCGAGAGCGTCAGTATTAAGCGGGGG
AGAATTAGATCGCGATGGGAAAAAATTCGGTTAAGGCCAGGGGGAAAGAAAAAATATAAATTAAAACATA
TAGTATGGGCAAGCAGGGAGCTAGAACGATTCGCAGTTAATCCTGGCCTGTTAGAAACATCAGAAGGCTG
TAGACAAATACTGGGACAGCTACAACCATCCCTTCAGACAGGATCAGAAGAACTTAGATCATTATATAAT
ACAGTAGCAACCCTCTATTGTGTGCATCAAAGGATAGAGATAAAAGACACCAAGGAAGCTTTAGACAAGA
TAGAGGAAGAGCAAAACAAAAGTAAGACCACCGCACAGCAAGCGGCCGGCCGCTGATCTTCAGACCTGGA
GGAGGAGATATGAGGGACAATTGGAGAAGTGAATTATATAAATATAAAGTAGTAAAAATTGAACCATTAG
GAGTAGCACCCACCAAGGCAAAGAGAAGAGTGGTGCAGAGAGAAAAAAGAGCAGTGGGAATAGGAGCTTT
GTTCCTTGGGTTCTTGGGAGCAGCAGGAAGCACTATGGGCGCAGCGTCAATGACGCTGACGGTACAGGCC
AGACAATTATTGTCTGGTATAGTGCAGCAGCAGAACAATTTGCTGAGGGCTATTGAGGCGCAACAGCATC
TGTTGCAACTCACAGTCTGGGGCATCAAGCAGCTCCAGGCAAGAATCCTGGCTGTGGAAAGATACCTAAA
GGATCAACAGCTCCTGGGGATTTGGGGTTGCTCTGGAAAACTCATTTGCACCACTGCTGTGCCTTGGAAT
GCTAGTTGGAGTAATAAATCTCTGGAACAGATTTGGAATCACACGACCTGGATGGAGTGGGACAGAGAAA
TTAACAATTACACAAGCTTAATACACTCCTTAATTGAAGAATCGCAAAACCAGCAAGAAAAGAATGAACA
AGAATTATTGGAATTAGATAAATGGGCAAGTTTGTGGAATTGGTTTAACATAACAAATTGGCTGTGGTAT
ATAAAATTATTCATAATGATAGTAGGAGGCTTGGTAGGTTTAAGAATAGTTTTTGCTGTACTTTCTATAG
TGAATAGAGTTAGGCAGGGATATTCACCATTATCGTTTCAGACCCACCTCCCAACCCCGAGGGGACCCGA
CAGGCCCGAAGGAATAGAAGAAGAAGGTGGAGAGAGAGACAGAGACAGATCCATTCGATTAGTGAACGGA
TCGGCACTGCGTGCGCCAATTCTGCAGACAAATGGCAGTATTCATCCACAATTTTAAAAGAAAAGGGGGG
ATTGGGGGGTACAGTGCAGGGGAAAGAATAGTAGACATAATAGCAACAGACATACAAACTAAAGAATTAC
AAAAACAAATTACAAAAATTCAAAATTTTCGGGTTTATTACAGGGACAGCAGAGATCCAGTTTGGTTAGT
ACCGCGCTCTAGAGATCCGACGCGCCATCTCTAGGCCCGCGCCGGCCCCCTCGCACAGACTTGTGGGAGA
AGCTCGGCTACTCCCCTGCCCCGGTTAATTTGCATATAATATTTCCTAGTAACTATAGAGGCTTAATGTG
CGATAAAAGACAGATAATCTGTTCTTTTTAATACTAGCTACATTTTACATGATAGGCTTGGATTTCTATA
AGAGATACAAATACTAAATTATTATTTTAAAAAACAGCACAAAAGGAAACTCACCCTAACTGTAAAGTAA
TTGTGTGTTTTGAGACTATAAATATCCCTTGGAGAAAAGCCTTGTTTGTCAGCTACTCTAGTTCTGTTCA
AGAGACAGAACTAGAGTAGCTGACTTTTTTCTCGAGGTCGACGGTATCGATAAGCTCGCTTCACGAGATT
CCAGCAGGTCGAGGGACCTAATAACTTCGTATAGCATACATTATACGAAGTTATATTAAGGGTTCCAAGC
TTAAGCGGCCGCTGAAAGACCCCACCTGTAGGTTTGGCAAGCTAGCTTAAGTAACGCCATTTTGCAAGGC
ATGGAAAATACATAACTGAGAATAGAGAAGTTCAGATCAAGGTTAGGAACAGAGAGACAGCAGAATATGG
GCCAAACAGGATATCTGTGGTAAGCAGTTCCTGCCCCGGCTCAGGGCCAAGAACAGATGGTCCCCAGATG
CGGTCCCGCCCTCAGCAGTTTCTAGAGAACCATCAGATGTTTCCAGGGTGCCCCAAGGACCTGAAATGAC
CCTGTGCCTTATTTGAACTAACCAATCAGTTCGCTTCTCGCTTCTGTTCGCGCGCTTCTGCTCCCCGAGC
TCAATAAAAGAGCCCACAACCCCTCACTCGGCGCGCCAGTCCTCCGATAGACTGCGTCGCCCGGGTACCC
GTATTCCCAATAAAGCCTCTTGCTGTTTGCATCCGAATCGTGGACTCGCTGATCCTTGGGAGGGTCTCCT
CAGATTGATTGACTGCCCACCTCGGGGGTCTTTCATCGAATTCTGCAGTCGACGGTACCGCGGATGGGAG
CCCGGTGCCGCAGCTTTTCCGCGCTCCTGCTCCTGCTGCAGGTCTCCTCATGGCTTTGCCAGGAGCTGGA
GCCTGAGTCCTGCAGTCCCGGCTTCAGTTCCGAGGTCTACACCTTCCCGGTGCCGGAGAGGCACCTGGAG
AGAGGCCATGTCCTGGGCAGAGTGAGATTTGAAGGATGCACCGGCCGGCCAAGGACAGCCTTCTTTTCGG
AAGACTCCCGATTCAAAGTGGCGACAGACGGCACCATCACAGTGAAGCGGCATCTAAAGCTCCACAAGCT
GGAGACCAGTTTCCTCGTCCGCGCCCGGGACTCCAGTCATAGGGAGCTGTCTACCAAAGTGACGCTGAAG
TCCATGGGGCACCACCATCACCGGCACCACCACCGCGACCCTGCCTCTGAATCCAACCCAGAGCTGCTCA
TGTTTCCCAGCGTGTACCCAGGTCTCAGAAGACAGAAACGAGACTGGGTCATCCCTCCCATCAGCTGCCC
CGAAAATGAAAAGGGTGAATTCCCAAAGAACCTGGTTCAGATCAAATCCAACAGGGACAAAGAAACAAAG
GTTTTCTACAGCATCACCGGCCAAGGAGCTGACAAACCCCCCGTTGGCGTTTTCATCATTGAGAGGGAGA
CAGGCTGGCTGAAAGTGACACAGCCTCTGGATAGAGAAGCCATTGCCAAGTACATCCTCTATTCTCATGC
CGTGTCATCAAATGGGGAAGCGGTGGAGGATCCCATGGAGATAGTGATCACAGTGACAGATCAGAATGAC
AACAGGCCAGAGTTTACCCAGGAGGTGTTTGAGGGATCCGTTGCAGAAGGCGCTGTTCCAGGAACCTCCG
TGATGAAGGTCTCAGCCACCGATGCAGACGATGACGTCAACACCTACAACGCTGCCATCGCCTACACCAT
CGTCAGCCAGGATCCTGAGCTGCCTCACAAAAACATGTTCACTGTCAATAGGGACACCGGGGTCATCAGT
GTGCTCACCTCTGGGCTGGACCGAGAGAGTTACCCTACATACACTCTGGTGGTTCAGGCTGCTGACCTTC
AAGGCGAAGGCTTGAGCACAACAGCCAAGGCTGTGATCACTGTCAAGGATATTAATGACAACGCTCCTGT
CTTCAACCCGAGCACGTATCAGGGTCAAGTGCCTGAGAATGAGGTCAATGCCCGGATCGCCACACTCAAA
GTGACCGATGATGATGCCCCCAACACTCCGGCGTGGAAAGCTGTGTACACCGTAGTCAACGATCCTGACC
AGCAGTTCGTTGTCGTCACAGACCCCACGACCAATGATGGCATTTTGAAAACAGCCAAGGGCTTGGATTT
TGAGGCCAAGCAGCAATACATCCTTCATGTGAGAGTGGAGAACGAGGAACCCTTTGAGGGGTCTCTTGTC
CCTTCCACAGCCACTGTCACTGTGGACGTGGTAGACGTGAATGAAGCCCCCATCTTTATGCCTGCGGAGA
GGAGAGTCGAAGTGCCCGAAGACTTTGGTGTGGGTCAGGAAATCACATCTTATACCGCTCGAGAGCCGGA
CACGTTCATGGATCAGAAGATCACGTATCGGATTTGGAGGGACACTGCCAACTGGCTGGAGATTAACCCA
GAGACTGGTGCCATTTTCACGCGCGCTGAGATGGACAGAGAAGACGCTGAGCATGTGAAGAACAGCACAT
ATGTAGCTCTCATCATCGCCACAGATGATGGTTCACCCATTGCCACTGGCACGGGCACTCTTCTCCTGGT
CCTGTTAGACGTCAATGACAACGCTCCCATCCCAGAACCTCGAAACATGCAGTTCTGCCAGAGGAACCCA
CAGCCTCATATCATCACCATCTTGGATCCAGACCTTCCCCCCAACACGTCCCCCTTTACTGCTGAGCTAA
CCCATGGGGCCAGCGTCAACTGGACCATTGAGTATAATGACGCAGCTCAAGAATCTCTCATTTTGCAACC
AAGAAAGGACTTAGAGATTGGCGAATACAAAATCCATCTCAAGCTCGCGGATAACCAGAACAAAGACCAG
GTGACCACGTTGGACGTCCATGTGTGTGACTGTGAAGGGACGGTCAACAACTGCATGAAGGCGGGAATCG
TGGCAGCAGGATTGCAAGTTCCTGCCATCCTCGGAATCCTTGGAGGGATCCTCGCCCTGCTGATTCTGAT
CCTGCTGCTCCTACTGTTTCTACGGAGGAGAACGGTGGTCAAAGAGCCCCTGCTGCCACCAGATGATGAT
ACCCGGGACAATGTGTATTACTATGATGAAGAAGGAGGTGGAGAAGAAGACCAGGACTTTGATTTGAGCC
AGCTGCACAGGGGCCTGGATGCCCGACCGGAAGTGACTCGAAATGATGTGGCTCCCACCCTCATGAGCGT
GCCCCAGTATCGTCCCCGTCCTGCCAATCCTGATGAAATTGGAAACTTCATCGATGAAAACCTGAAGGCA
GCCGACAGCGACCCCACGGCACCCCCTTACGACTCTCTGTTGGTGTTCGATTACGAGGGCAGTGGTTCTG
AAGCCGCTAGCCTGAGCTCACTGAACTCCTCTGAGTCGGATCAGGACCAGGACTACGATTATCTGAACGA
GTGGGGCAACCGATTCAAGAAGCTGGCGGACATGTACGGCGGTGGCGAGGACGACAAACCGGTCGCCACC
ATGGTGAGCAAGGGCGAGGAGGTCATCAAAGAGTTCATGCGCTTCAAGGTGCGCATGGAGGGCTCCATGA
ACGGCCACGAGTTCGAGATCGAGGGCGAGGGCGAGGGCCGCCCCTACGAGGGCACCCAGACCGCCAAGCT
GAAGGTGACCAAGGGCGGCCCCCTGCCCTTCGCCTGGGACATCCTGTCCCCCCAGTTCATGTACGGCTCC
AAGGCGTACGTGAAGCACCCCGCCGACATCCCCGATTACAAGAAGCTGTCCTTCCCCGAGGGCTTCAAGT
GGGAGCGCGTGATGAACTTCGAGGACGGCGGTCTGGTGACCGTGACCCAGGACTCCTCCCTGCAGGACGG
CACGCTGATCTACAAGGTGAAGATGCGCGGCACCAACTTCCCCCCCGACGGCCCCGTAATGCAGAAGAAG
ACCATGGGCTGGGAGGCCTCCACCGAGCGCCTGTACCCCCGCGACGGCGTGCTGAAGGGCGAGATCCACC
AGGCCCTGAAGCTGAAGGACGGCGGCCACTACCTGGTGGAGTTCAAGACCATCTACATGGCCAAGAAGCC
CGTGCAACTGCCCGGCTACTACTACGTGGACACCAAGCTGGACATCACCTCCCACAACGAGGACTACACC
ATCGTGGAACAGTACGAGCGCTCCGAGGGCCGCCACCACCTGTTCCTGTACGGCATGGACGAGCTGTACA
AGTAATGCAGGCAATTCGTCGAGGGACCTAATAACTTCGTATAGCATACATTATACGAAGTTATACATGT
TTAAGGGTTCCGGTTCCACTAGGTACAATTCGATATCAAGCTTATCGATAATCAACCTCTGGATTACAAA
ATTTGTGAAAGATTGACTGGTATTCTTAACTATGTTGCTCCTTTTACGCTATGTGGATACGCTGCTTTAA
TGCCTTTGTATCATGCTATTGCTTCCCGTATGGCTTTCATTTTCTCCTCCTTGTATAAATCCTGGTTGCT
GTCTCTTTATGAGGAGTTGTGGCCCGTTGTCAGGCAACGTGGCGTGGTGTGCACTGTGTTTGCTGACGCA
ACCCCCACTGGTTGGGGCATTGCCACCACCTGTCAGCTCCTTTCCGGGACTTTCGCTTTCCCCCTCCCTA
TTGCCACGGCGGAACTCATCGCCGCCTGCCTTGCCCGCTGCTGGACAGGGGCTCGGCTGTTGGGCACTGA
CAATTCCGTGGTGTTGTCGGGGAAATCATCGTCCTTTCCTTGGCTGCTCGCCTGTGTTGCCACCTGGATT
CTGCGCGGGACGTCCTTCTGCTACGTCCCTTCGGCCCTCAATCCAGCGGACCTTCCTTCCCGGCCTGCTG
CCGGCTCTGCGGCCTCTTCCGCGTCTTCGCCTTCGCCCTCAGACGAGTCGGATCTCCCTTTGGGCCGCCT
CCCCGCATCGATACCGTCGACCTCGATCGAGACCTAGAAAAACATGGAGCAATCACAAGTAGCAATACAG
CAGCTACCAATGCTGATTGTGCCTGGCTAGAAGCACAAGAGGAGGAGGAGGTGGGTTTTCCAGTCACACC
TCAGGTACCTTTAAGACCAATGACTTACAAGGCAGCTGTAGATCTTAGCCACTTTTTAAAAGAAAAGGGG
GGACTGGAAGGGCTAATTCACTCCCAACGAAGACAAGATATCCTTGATCTGTGGATCTACCACACACAAG
GCTACTTCCCTGATTGGCAGAACTACACACCAGGGCCAGGGATCAGATATCCACTGACCTTTGGATGGTG
CTACAAGCTAGTACCAGTTGAGCAAGAGAAGGTAGAAGAAGCCAATGAAGGAGAGAACACCCGCTTGTTA
CACCCTGTGAGCCTGCATGGGATGGATGACCCGGAGAGAGAAGTATTAGAGTGGAGGTTTGACAGCCGCC
TAGCATTTCATCACATGGCCCGAGAGCTGCATCCGGACTGTACTGGGTCTCTCTGGTTAGACCAGATCTG
AGCCTGGGAGCTCTCTGGCTAACTAGGGAACCCACTGCTTAAGCCTCAATAAAGCTTGCCTTGAGTGCTT
CAAGTAGTGTGTGCCCGTCTGTTGTGTGACTCTGGTAACTAGAGATCCCTCAGACCCTTTTAGTCAGTGT
GGAAAATCTCTAGCAGCATGTGAGCAAAAGGCCAGCAAAAGGCCAGGAACCGTAAAAAGGCCGCGTTGCT
GGCGTTTTTCCATAGGCTCCGCCCCCCTGACGAGCATCACAAAAATCGACGCTCAAGTCAGAGGTGGCGA
AACCCGACAGGACTATAAAGATACCAGGCGTTTCCCCCTGGAAGCTCCCTCGTGCGCTCTCCTGTTCCGA
CCCTGCCGCTTACCGGATACCTGTCCGCCTTTCTCCCTTCGGGAAGCGTGGCGCTTTCTCATAGCTCACG
CTGTAGGTATCTCAGTTCGGTGTAGGTCGTTCGCTCCAAGCTGGGCTGTGTGCACGAACCCCCCGTTCAG
CCCGACCGCTGCGCCTTATCCGGTAACTATCGTCTTGAGTCCAACCCGGTAAGACACGACTTATCGCCAC
TGGCAGCAGCCACTGGTAACAGGATTAGCAGAGCGAGGTATGTAGGCGGTGCTACAGAGTTCTTGAAGTG
GTGGCCTAACTACGGCTACACTAGAAGAACAGTATTTGGTATCTGCGCTCTGCTGAAGCCAGTTACCTTC
GGAAAAAGAGTTGGTAGCTCTTGATCCGGCAAACAAACCACCGCTGGTAGCGGTGGTTTTTTTGTTTGCA
AGCAGCAGATTACGCGCAGAAAAAAAGGATCTCAAGAAGATCCTTTGATCTTTTCTACGGGGTCTGACGC
TCAGTGGAACGAAAACTCACGTTAAGGGATTTTGGTCATGAGATTATCAAAAAGGATCTTCACCTAGATC
CTTTTAAATTAAAAATGAAGTTTTAAATCAATCTAAAGTATATATGAGTAAACTTGGTCTGACAGTTACC
AATGCTTAATCAGTGAGGCACCTATCTCAGCGATCTGTCTATTTCGTTCATCCATAGTTGCCTGACTCCC
CGTCGTGTAGATAACTACGATACGGGAGGGCTTACCATCTGGCCCCAGTGCTGCAATGATACCGCGAGAC
CCACGCTCACCGGCTCCAGATTTATCAGCAATAAACCAGCCAGCCGGAAGGGCCGAGCGCAGAAGTGGTC
CTGCAACTTTATCCGCCTCCATCCAGTCTATTAATTGTTGCCGGGAAGCTAGAGTAAGTAGTTCGCCAGT
TAATAGTTTGCGCAACGTTGTTGCCATTGCTACAGGCATCGTGGTGTCACGCTCGTCGTTTGGTATGGCT
TCATTCAGCTCCGGTTCCCAACGATCAAGGCGAGTTACATGATCCCCCATGTTGTGCAAAAAAGCGGTTA
GCTCCTTCGGTCCTCCGATCGTTGTCAGAAGTAAGTTGGCCGCAGTGTTATCACTCATGGTTATGGCAGC
ACTGCATAATTCTCTTACTGTCATGCCATCCGTAAGATGCTTTTCTGTGACTGGTGAGTACTCAACCAAG
TCATTCTGAGAATAGTGTATGCGGCGACCGAGTTGCTCTTGCCCGGCGTCAATACGGGATAATACCGCGC
CACATAGCAGAACTTTAAAAGTGCTCATCATTGGAAAACGTTCTTCGGGGCGAAAACTCTCAAGGATCTT
ACCGCTGTTGAGATCCAGTTCGATGTAACCCACTCGTGCACCCAACTGATCTTCAGCATCTTTTACTTTC
ACCAGCGTTTCTGGGTGAGCAAAAACAGGAAGGCAAAATGCCGCAAAAAAGGGAATAAGGGCGACACGGA
AATGTTGAATACTCATACTCTTCCTTTTTCAATATTATTGAAGCATTTATCAGGGTTATTGTCTCATGAG
CGGATACATATTTGAATGTATTTAGAAAAATAAACAAATAGGGGTTCCGCGCACATTTCCCCGAAAAGTG
CCACCTGACGTCGACGGATCG
Features (pLannotate 1.2.2; 25 found; start..end, strand, type, name):
     19..71      -  misc_feature   bom (fragment): basis of mobility region from pBR322
    226..605     +  enhancer       CMV enhancer: human cytomegalovirus immediate early enhancer
    606..805     +  promoter       CMV promoter: human cytomegalovirus (CMV) immediate early promoter
    823..1003    +  LTR            5' LTR (truncated): truncated 5' long terminal repeat (LTR) from HIV-1
   1050..1175    +  misc_feature   HIV-1 Ψ: packaging signal of human immunodeficiency virus type 1
   1159..1497    +  CDS            HIV-1 gag (fragment): gag protein from human immunodeficiency virus 1; gag
   1672..1905    +  misc_feature   RRE: The Rev response element (RRE) of HIV-1 allows for Rev-dependent mRNA export from the nucleus to the cytoplasm.
   2282..2382    +  CDS            Rev (fragment): human immunodeficiency virus 1 (HIV-1) Rev protein; rev; enhances nuclear export of unspliced and incompletely spliced viral mRNAs
   2432..2549    +  misc_feature   cPPT/CTS: central polypurine tract and central termination sequence of HIV-1
   2604..2916    +  promoter       U6 promoter: RNA polymerase III promoter for mouse U6 snRNA (Das et al., 1988)
   2971..2996    -  misc_feature   MCS (fragment): pBluescript multiple cloning site
   3031..3064    +  protein_bind   loxP: Cre-mediated recombination occurs in the 8-bp core sequence (GCATACAT). Cre recombinase
   3093..3606    +  LTR            5' LTR: 5' long terminal repeat from murine embryonic stem cell virus
   3606..3633    +  misc_feature   MCS (fragment): multiple cloning site
   3634..6285    +  CDS            Cdh1: CADH1_MOUSE - Experimental evidence at protein level: Swiss-Prot protein existence level 1. (Microbial infection) Does not function as a receptor for L.monocytogenes internalin A (InlA); mutating a single surface-exposed residue confers receptor activity to this protein and promotes uptake of the bacteria. From Mus musculus (Mouse).
   6301..7002    +  CDS            dTomato: dTomato is a basic (constitutively fluorescent) orange fluorescent protein published in 2004, derived from Discosoma sp.. It is reported to be a somewhat slowly-maturing dimer with low acid sensitivity.
   7031..7064    +  protein_bind   loxP: Cre-mediated recombination occurs in the 8-bp core sequence (GCATACAT). Cre recombinase
   7097..7120    +  misc_feature   MCS (fragment): pBluescript multiple cloning site
   7120..7706    +  misc_feature   WPRE: woodchuck hepatitis virus posttranscriptional regulatory element
   7707..7726    +  misc_feature   MCS (fragment): pBluescript multiple cloning site
   7728..8228    +  CDS            nef (fragment): NEF_HV1LA - Experimental evidence at protein level: Swiss-Prot protein existence level 1. Extracellular Nef protein targets CD4(+) T-lymphocytes for apoptosis by interacting with CXCR4 surface receptors. From Human immunodeficiency virus type 1 group M subtype B (isolate Lai) (HIV-1).
   8235..8415    +  LTR            5' LTR (truncated): truncated 5' long terminal repeat (LTR) from HIV-1
   8477..9065    -  rep_origin     ori: high-copy-number ColE1/pMB1/pBR322/pUC origin of replication
   9236..10096   -  CDS            AmpR: β-lactamase; bla; confers resistance to ampicillin, carbenicillin, and related antibiotics
  10097..10201   -  promoter       AmpR promoter: bla
