>Addgene plasmid #101278 | pLL5.0 E-cadherin shRNA/Ecad-tdTomato | addgene full sequence | sequence record 490280 | Addgene NGS Result
GGAGATCTCCCGATCCCCTATGGTGCACTCTCAGTACAATCTGCTCTGATGCCGCATAGTTAAGCCAGTA
TCTGCTCCCTGCTTGTGTGTTGGAGGTCGCTGAGTAGTGCGCGAGCAAAATTTAAGCTACAACAAGGCAA
GGCTTGACCGACAATTGCATGAAGAATCTGCTTAGGGTTAGGCGTTTTGCGCTGCTTCGCGATGTACGGG
CCAGATATACGCGTTGACATTGATTATTGACTAGTTATTAATAGTAATCAATTACGGGGTCATTAGTTCA
TAGCCCATATATGGAGTTCCGCGTTACATAACTTACGGTAAATGGCCCGCCTGGCTGACCGCCCAACGAC
CCCCGCCCATTGACGTCAATAATGACGTATGTTCCCATAGTAACGCCAATAGGGACTTTCCATTGACGTC
AATGGGTGGAGTATTTACGGTAAACTGCCCACTTGGCAGTACATCAAGTGTATCATATGCCAAGTACGCC
CCCTATTGACGTCAATGACGGTAAATGGCCCGCCTGGCATTATGCCCAGTACATGACCTTATGGGACTTT
CCTACTTGGCAGTACATCTACGTATTAGTCATCGCTATTACCATGGTGATGCGGTTTTGGCAGTACATCA
ATGGGCGTGGATAGCGGTTTGACTCACGGGGATTTCCAAGTCTCCACCCCATTGACGTCAATGGGAGTTT
GTTTTGGCACCAAAATCAACGGGACTTTCCAAAATGTCGTAACAACTCCGCCCCATTGACGCAAATGGGC
GGTAGGCGTGTACGGTGGGAGGTCTATATAAGCAGCGCGTTTTGCCTGTACTGGGTCTCTCTGGTTAGAC
CAGATCTGAGCCTGGGAGCTCTCTGGCTAACTAGGGAACCCACTGCTTAAGCCTCAATAAAGCTTGCCTT
GAGTGCTTCAAGTAGTGTGTGCCCGTCTGTTGTGTGACTCTGGTAACTAGAGATCCCTCAGACCCTTTTA
GTCAGTGTGGAAAATCTCTAGCAGTGGCGCCCGAACAGGGACTTGAAAGCGAAAGGGAAACCAGAGGAGC
TCTCTCGACGCAGGACTCGGCTTGCTGAAGCGCGCACGGCAAGAGGCGAGGGGCGGCGACTGGTGAGTAC
GCCAAAAATTTTGACTAGCGGAGGCTAGAAGGAGAGAGATGGGTGCGAGAGCGTCAGTATTAAGCGGGGG
AGAATTAGATCGCGATGGGAAAAAATTCGGTTAAGGCCAGGGGGAAAGAAAAAATATAAATTAAAACATA
TAGTATGGGCAAGCAGGGAGCTAGAACGATTCGCAGTTAATCCTGGCCTGTTAGAAACATCAGAAGGCTG
TAGACAAATACTGGGACAGCTACAACCATCCCTTCAGACAGGATCAGAAGAACTTAGATCATTATATAAT
ACAGTAGCAACCCTCTATTGTGTGCATCAAAGGATAGAGATAAAAGACACCAAGGAAGCTTTAGACAAGA
TAGAGGAAGAGCAAAACAAAAGTAAGACCACCGCACAGCAAGCGGCCGGCCGCTGATCTTCAGACCTGGA
GGAGGAGATATGAGGGACAATTGGAGAAGTGAATTATATAAATATAAAGTAGTAAAAATTGAACCATTAG
GAGTAGCACCCACCAAGGCAAAGAGAAGAGTGGTGCAGAGAGAAAAAAGAGCAGTGGGAATAGGAGCTTT
GTTCCTTGGGTTCTTGGGAGCAGCAGGAAGCACTATGGGCGCAGCGTCAATGACGCTGACGGTACAGGCC
AGACAATTATTGTCTGGTATAGTGCAGCAGCAGAACAATTTGCTGAGGGCTATTGAGGCGCAACAGCATC
TGTTGCAACTCACAGTCTGGGGCATCAAGCAGCTCCAGGCAAGAATCCTGGCTGTGGAAAGATACCTAAA
GGATCAACAGCTCCTGGGGATTTGGGGTTGCTCTGGAAAACTCATTTGCACCACTGCTGTGCCTTGGAAT
GCTAGTTGGAGTAATAAATCTCTGGAACAGATTTGGAATCACACGACCTGGATGGAGTGGGACAGAGAAA
TTAACAATTACACAAGCTTAATACACTCCTTAATTGAAGAATCGCAAAACCAGCAAGAAAAGAATGAACA
AGAATTATTGGAATTAGATAAATGGGCAAGTTTGTGGAATTGGTTTAACATAACAAATTGGCTGTGGTAT
ATAAAATTATTCATAATGATAGTAGGAGGCTTGGTAGGTTTAAGAATAGTTTTTGCTGTACTTTCTATAG
TGAATAGAGTTAGGCAGGGATATTCACCATTATCGTTTCAGACCCACCTCCCAACCCCGAGGGGACCCGA
CAGGCCCGAAGGAATAGAAGAAGAAGGTGGAGAGAGAGACAGAGACAGATCCATTCGATTAGTGAACGGA
TCGGCACTGCGTGCGCCAATTCTGCAGACAAATGGCAGTATTCATCCACAATTTTAAAAGAAAAGGGGGG
ATTGGGGGGTACAGTGCAGGGGAAAGAATAGTAGACATAATAGCAACAGACATACAAACTAAAGAATTAC
AAAAACAAATTACAAAAATTCAAAATTTTCGGGTTTATTACAGGGACAGCAGAGATCCAGTTTGGTTAGT
ACCGCGCTCTAGAGATCCGACGCGCCATCTCTAGGCCCGCGCCGGCCCCCTCGCACAGACTTGTGGGAGA
AGCTCGGCTACTCCCCTGCCCCGGTTAATTTGCATATAATATTTCCTAGTAACTATAGAGGCTTAATGTG
CGATAAAAGACAGATAATCTGTTCTTTTTAATACTAGCTACATTTTACATGATAGGCTTGGATTTCTATA
AGAGATACAAATACTAAATTATTATTTTAAAAAACAGCACAAAAGGAAACTCACCCTAACTGTAAAGTAA
TTGTGTGTTTTGAGACTATAAATATCCCTTGGAGAAAAGCCTTGTTTGTCAGCTACTCTAGTTCTGTTCA
AGAGACAGAACTAGAGTAGCTGACTTTTTTCTCGAGGTCGACGGTATCGATAAGCTCGCTTCACGAGATT
CCAGCAGGTCGAGGGACCTAATAACTTCGTATAGCATACATTATACGAAGTTATATTAAGGGTTCCAAGC
TTAAGCGGCCGCTGAAAGACCCCACCTGTAGGTTTGGCAAGCTAGCTTAAGTAACGCCATTTTGCAAGGC
ATGGAAAATACATAACTGAGAATAGAGAAGTTCAGATCAAGGTTAGGAACAGAGAGACAGCAGAATATGG
GCCAAACAGGATATCTGTGGTAAGCAGTTCCTGCCCCGGCTCAGGGCCAAGAACAGATGGTCCCCAGATG
CGGTCCCGCCCTCAGCAGTTTCTAGAGAACCATCAGATGTTTCCAGGGTGCCCCAAGGACCTGAAATGAC
CCTGTGCCTTATTTGAACTAACCAATCAGTTCGCTTCTCGCTTCTGTTCGCGCGCTTCTGCTCCCCGAGC
TCAATAAAAGAGCCCACAACCCCTCACTCGGCGCGCCAGTCCTCCGATAGACTGCGTCGCCCGGGTACCC
GTATTCCCAATAAAGCCTCTTGCTGTTTGCATCCGAATCGTGGACTCGCTGATCCTTGGGAGGGTCTCCT
CAGATTGATTGACTGCCCACCTCGGGGGTCTTTCATCGAATTCTGCAGTCGACGGTACCGCGGATGGGAG
CCCGGTGCCGCAGCTTTTCCGCGCTCCTGCTCCTGCTGCAGGTCTCCTCATGGCTTTGCCAGGAGCTGGA
GCCTGAGTCCTGCAGTCCCGGCTTCAGTTCCGAGGTCTACACCTTCCCGGTGCCGGAGAGGCACCTGGAG
AGAGGCCATGTCCTGGGCAGAGTGAGATTTGAAGGATGCACCGGCCGGCCAAGGACAGCCTTCTTTTCGG
AAGACTCCCGATTCAAAGTGGCGACAGACGGCACCATCACAGTGAAGCGGCATCTAAAGCTCCACAAGCT
GGAGACCAGTTTCCTCGTCCGCGCCCGGGACTCCAGTCATAGGGAGCTGTCTACCAAAGTGACGCTGAAG
TCCATGGGGCACCACCATCACCGGCACCACCACCGCGACCCTGCCTCTGAATCCAACCCAGAGCTGCTCA
TGTTTCCCAGCGTGTACCCAGGTCTCAGAAGACAGAAACGAGACTGGGTCATCCCTCCCATCAGCTGCCC
CGAAAATGAAAAGGGTGAATTCCCAAAGAACCTGGTTCAGATCAAATCCAACAGGGACAAAGAAACAAAG
GTTTTCTACAGCATCACCGGCCAAGGAGCTGACAAACCCCCCGTTGGCGTTTTCATCATTGAGAGGGAGA
CAGGCTGGCTGAAAGTGACACAGCCTCTGGATAGAGAAGCCATTGCCAAGTACATCCTCTATTCTCATGC
CGTGTCATCAAATGGGGAAGCGGTGGAGGATCCCATGGAGATAGTGATCACAGTGACAGATCAGAATGAC
AACAGGCCAGAGTTTACCCAGGAGGTGTTTGAGGGATCCGTTGCAGAAGGCGCTGTTCCAGGAACCTCCG
TGATGAAGGTCTCAGCCACCGATGCAGACGATGACGTCAACACCTACAACGCTGCCATCGCCTACACCAT
CGTCAGCCAGGATCCTGAGCTGCCTCACAAAAACATGTTCACTGTCAATAGGGACACCGGGGTCATCAGT
GTGCTCACCTCTGGGCTGGACCGAGAGAGTTACCCTACATACACTCTGGTGGTTCAGGCTGCTGACCTTC
AAGGCGAAGGCTTGAGCACAACAGCCAAGGCTGTGATCACTGTCAAGGATATTAATGACAACGCTCCTGT
CTTCAACCCGAGCACGTATCAGGGTCAAGTGCCTGAGAATGAGGTCAATGCCCGGATCGCCACACTCAAA
GTGACCGATGATGATGCCCCCAACACTCCGGCGTGGAAAGCTGTGTACACCGTAGTCAACGATCCTGACC
AGCAGTTCGTTGTCGTCACAGACCCCACGACCAATGATGGCATTTTGAAAACAGCCAAGGGCTTGGATTT
TGAGGCCAAGCAGCAATACATCCTTCATGTGAGAGTGGAGAACGAGGAACCCTTTGAGGGGTCTCTTGTC
CCTTCCACAGCCACTGTCACTGTGGACGTGGTAGACGTGAATGAAGCCCCCATCTTTATGCCTGCGGAGA
GGAGAGTCGAAGTGCCCGAAGACTTTGGTGTGGGTCAGGAAATCACATCTTATACCGCTCGAGAGCCGGA
CACGTTCATGGATCAGAAGATCACGTATCGGATTTGGAGGGACACTGCCAACTGGCTGGAGATTAACCCA
GAGACTGGTGCCATTTTCACGCGCGCTGAGATGGACAGAGAAGACGCTGAGCATGTGAAGAACAGCACAT
ATGTAGCTCTCATCATCGCCACAGATGATGGTTCACCCATTGCCACTGGCACGGGCACTCTTCTCCTGGT
CCTGTTAGACGTCAATGACAACGCTCCCATCCCAGAACCTCGAAACATGCAGTTCTGCCAGAGGAACCCA
CAGCCTCATATCATCACCATCTTGGATCCAGACCTTCCCCCCAACACGTCCCCCTTTACTGCTGAGCTAA
CCCATGGGGCCAGCGTCAACTGGACCATTGAGTATAATGACGCAGCTCAAGAATCTCTCATTTTGCAACC
AAGAAAGGACTTAGAGATTGGCGAATACAAAATCCATCTCAAGCTCGCGGATAACCAGAACAAAGACCAG
GTGACCACGTTGGACGTCCATGTGTGTGACTGTGAAGGGACGGTCAACAACTGCATGAAGGCGGGAATCG
TGGCAGCAGGATTGCAAGTTCCTGCCATCCTCGGAATCCTTGGAGGGATCCTCGCCCTGCTGATTCTGAT
CCTGCTGCTCCTACTGTTTCTACGGAGGAGAACGGTGGTCAAAGAGCCCCTGCTGCCACCAGATGATGAT
ACCCGGGACAATGTGTATTACTATGATGAAGAAGGAGGTGGAGAAGAAGACCAGGACTTTGATTTGAGCC
AGCTGCACAGGGGCCTGGATGCCCGACCGGAAGTGACTCGAAATGATGTGGCTCCCACCCTCATGAGCGT
GCCCCAGTATCGTCCCCGTCCTGCCAATCCTGATGAAATTGGAAACTTCATCGATGAAAACCTGAAGGCA
GCCGACAGCGACCCCACGGCACCCCCTTACGACTCTCTGTTGGTGTTCGATTACGAGGGCAGTGGTTCTG
AAGCCGCTAGCCTGAGCTCACTGAACTCCTCTGAGTCGGATCAGGACCAGGACTACGATTATCTGAACGA
GTGGGGCAACCGATTCAAGAAGCTGGCGGACATGTACGGCGGTGGCGAGGACGACAAACCGGTCGCCACC
ATGGTGAGCAAGGGCGAGGAGGTCATCAAAGAGTTCATGCGCTTCAAGGTGCGCATGGAGGGCTCCATGA
ACGGCCACGAGTTCGAGATCGAGGGCGAGGGCGAGGGCCGCCCCTACGAGGGCACCCAGACCGCCAAGCT
GAAGGTGACCAAGGGCGGCCCCCTGCCCTTCGCCTGGGACATCCTGTCCCCCCAGTTCATGTACGGCTCC
AAGGCGTACGTGAAGCACCCCGCCGACATCCCCGATTACAAGAAGCTGTCCTTCCCCGAGGGCTTCAAGT
GGGAGCGCGTGATGAACTTCGAGGACGGCGGTCTGGTGACCGTGACCCAGGACTCCTCCCTGCAGGACGG
CACGCTGATCTACAAGGTGAAGATGCGCGGCACCAACTTCCCCCCCGACGGCCCCGTAATGCAGAAGAAG
ACCATGGGCTGGGAGGCCTCCACCGAGCGCCTGTACCCCCGCGACGGCGTGCTGAAGGGCGAGATCCACC
AGGCCCTGAAGCTGAAGGACGGCGGCCACTACCTGGTGGAGTTCAAGACCATCTACATGGCCAAGAAGCC
CGTGCAACTGCCCGGCTACTACTACGTGGACACCAAGCTGGACATCACCTCCCACAACGAGGACTACACC
ATCGTGGAACAGTACGAGCGCTCCGAGGGCCGCCACCACCTGTTCCTGGGGCATGGCACCGGCAGCACCG
GCAGCGGCAGCTCCGGCACCGCCTCCTCCGAGGACAACAACATGGCCGTCATCAAAGAGTTCATGCGCTT
CAAGGTGCGCATGGAGGGCTCCATGAACGGCCACGAGTTCGAGATCGAGGGCGAGGGCGAGGGCCGCCCC
TACGAGGGCACCCAGACCGCCAAGCTGAAGGTGACCAAGGGCGGCCCCCTGCCCTTCGCCTGGGACATCC
TGTCCCCCCAGTTCATGTACGGCTCCAAGGCGTACGTGAAGCACCCCGCCGACATCCCCGATTACAAGAA
GCTGTCCTTCCCCGAGGGCTTCAAGTGGGAGCGCGTGATGAACTTCGAGGACGGCGGTCTGGTGACCGTG
ACCCAGGACTCCTCCCTGCAGGACGGCACGCTGATCTACAAGGTGAAGATGCGCGGCACCAACTTCCCCC
CCGACGGCCCCGTAATGCAGAAGAAGACCATGGGCTGGGAGGCCTCCACCGAGCGCCTGTACCCCCGCGA
CGGCGTGCTGAAGGGCGAGATCCACCAGGCCCTGAAGCTGAAGGACGGCGGCCACTACCTGGTGGAGTTC
AAGACCATCTACATGGCCAAGAAGCCCGTGCAACTGCCCGGCTACTACTACGTGGACACCAAGCTGGACA
TCACCTCCCACAACGAGGACTACACCATCGTGGAACAGTACGAGCGCTCCGAGGGCCGCCACCACCTGTT
CCTGTACGGCATGGACGAGCTGTACAAGTAATGCAGGCAATTCGTCGAGGGACCTAATAACTTCGTATAG
CATACATTATACGAAGTTATACATGTTTAAGGGTTCCGGTTCCACTAGGTACAATTCGATATCAAGCTTA
TCGATAATCAACCTCTGGATTACAAAATTTGTGAAAGATTGACTGGTATTCTTAACTATGTTGCTCCTTT
TACGCTATGTGGATACGCTGCTTTAATGCCTTTGTATCATGCTATTGCTTCCCGTATGGCTTTCATTTTC
TCCTCCTTGTATAAATCCTGGTTGCTGTCTCTTTATGAGGAGTTGTGGCCCGTTGTCAGGCAACGTGGCG
TGGTGTGCACTGTGTTTGCTGACGCAACCCCCACTGGTTGGGGCATTGCCACCACCTGTCAGCTCCTTTC
CGGGACTTTCGCTTTCCCCCTCCCTATTGCCACGGCGGAACTCATCGCCGCCTGCCTTGCCCGCTGCTGG
ACAGGGGCTCGGCTGTTGGGCACTGACAATTCCGTGGTGTTGTCGGGGAAATCATCGTCCTTTCCTTGGC
TGCTCGCCTGTGTTGCCACCTGGATTCTGCGCGGGACGTCCTTCTGCTACGTCCCTTCGGCCCTCAATCC
AGCGGACCTTCCTTCCCGGCCTGCTGCCGGCTCTGCGGCCTCTTCCGCGTCTTCGCCTTCGCCCTCAGAC
GAGTCGGATCTCCCTTTGGGCCGCCTCCCCGCATCGATACCGTCGACCTCGATCGAGACCTAGAAAAACA
TGGAGCAATCACAAGTAGCAATACAGCAGCTACCAATGCTGATTGTGCCTGGCTAGAAGCACAAGAGGAG
GAGGAGGTGGGTTTTCCAGTCACACCTCAGGTACCTTTAAGACCAATGACTTACAAGGCAGCTGTAGATC
TTAGCCACTTTTTAAAAGAAAAGGGGGGACTGGAAGGGCTAATTCACTCCCAACGAAGACAAGATATCCT
TGATCTGTGGATCTACCACACACAAGGCTACTTCCCTGATTGGCAGAACTACACACCAGGGCCAGGGATC
AGATATCCACTGACCTTTGGATGGTGCTACAAGCTAGTACCAGTTGAGCAAGAGAAGGTAGAAGAAGCCA
ATGAAGGAGAGAACACCCGCTTGTTACACCCTGTGAGCCTGCATGGGATGGATGACCCGGAGAGAGAAGT
ATTAGAGTGGAGGTTTGACAGCCGCCTAGCATTTCATCACATGGCCCGAGAGCTGCATCCGGACTGTACT
GGGTCTCTCTGGTTAGACCAGATCTGAGCCTGGGAGCTCTCTGGCTAACTAGGGAACCCACTGCTTAAGC
CTCAATAAAGCTTGCCTTGAGTGCTTCAAGTAGTGTGTGCCCGTCTGTTGTGTGACTCTGGTAACTAGAG
ATCCCTCAGACCCTTTTAGTCAGTGTGGAAAATCTCTAGCAGCATGTGAGCAAAAGGCCAGCAAAAGGCC
AGGAACCGTAAAAAGGCCGCGTTGCTGGCGTTTTTCCATAGGCTCCGCCCCCCTGACGAGCATCACAAAA
ATCGACGCTCAAGTCAGAGGTGGCGAAACCCGACAGGACTATAAAGATACCAGGCGTTTCCCCCTGGAAG
CTCCCTCGTGCGCTCTCCTGTTCCGACCCTGCCGCTTACCGGATACCTGTCCGCCTTTCTCCCTTCGGGA
AGCGTGGCGCTTTCTCATAGCTCACGCTGTAGGTATCTCAGTTCGGTGTAGGTCGTTCGCTCCAAGCTGG
GCTGTGTGCACGAACCCCCCGTTCAGCCCGACCGCTGCGCCTTATCCGGTAACTATCGTCTTGAGTCCAA
CCCGGTAAGACACGACTTATCGCCACTGGCAGCAGCCACTGGTAACAGGATTAGCAGAGCGAGGTATGTA
GGCGGTGCTACAGAGTTCTTGAAGTGGTGGCCTAACTACGGCTACACTAGAAGAACAGTATTTGGTATCT
GCGCTCTGCTGAAGCCAGTTACCTTCGGAAAAAGAGTTGGTAGCTCTTGATCCGGCAAACAAACCACCGC
TGGTAGCGGTGGTTTTTTTGTTTGCAAGCAGCAGATTACGCGCAGAAAAAAAGGATCTCAAGAAGATCCT
TTGATCTTTTCTACGGGGTCTGACGCTCAGTGGAACGAAAACTCACGTTAAGGGATTTTGGTCATGAGAT
TATCAAAAAGGATCTTCACCTAGATCCTTTTAAATTAAAAATGAAGTTTTAAATCAATCTAAAGTATATA
TGAGTAAACTTGGTCTGACAGTTACCAATGCTTAATCAGTGAGGCACCTATCTCAGCGATCTGTCTATTT
CGTTCATCCATAGTTGCCTGACTCCCCGTCGTGTAGATAACTACGATACGGGAGGGCTTACCATCTGGCC
CCAGTGCTGCAATGATACCGCGAGACCCACGCTCACCGGCTCCAGATTTATCAGCAATAAACCAGCCAGC
CGGAAGGGCCGAGCGCAGAAGTGGTCCTGCAACTTTATCCGCCTCCATCCAGTCTATTAATTGTTGCCGG
GAAGCTAGAGTAAGTAGTTCGCCAGTTAATAGTTTGCGCAACGTTGTTGCCATTGCTACAGGCATCGTGG
TGTCACGCTCGTCGTTTGGTATGGCTTCATTCAGCTCCGGTTCCCAACGATCAAGGCGAGTTACATGATC
CCCCATGTTGTGCAAAAAAGCGGTTAGCTCCTTCGGTCCTCCGATCGTTGTCAGAAGTAAGTTGGCCGCA
GTGTTATCACTCATGGTTATGGCAGCACTGCATAATTCTCTTACTGTCATGCCATCCGTAAGATGCTTTT
CTGTGACTGGTGAGTACTCAACCAAGTCATTCTGAGAATAGTGTATGCGGCGACCGAGTTGCTCTTGCCC
GGCGTCAATACGGGATAATACCGCGCCACATAGCAGAACTTTAAAAGTGCTCATCATTGGAAAACGTTCT
TCGGGGCGAAAACTCTCAAGGATCTTACCGCTGTTGAGATCCAGTTCGATGTAACCCACTCGTGCACCCA
ACTGATCTTCAGCATCTTTTACTTTCACCAGCGTTTCTGGGTGAGCAAAAACAGGAAGGCAAAATGCCGC
AAAAAAGGGAATAAGGGCGACACGGAAATGTTGAATACTCATACTCTTCCTTTTTCAATATTATTGAAGC
ATTTATCAGGGTTATTGTCTCATGAGCGGATACATATTTGAATGTATTTAGAAAAATAAACAAATAGGGG
TTCCGCGCACATTTCCCCGAAAAGTGCCACCTGACGTCGACGGATCG
Features (pLannotate 1.2.2; 25 found; start..end, strand, type, name):
     19..71      -  misc_feature   bom (fragment): basis of mobility region from pBR322
    226..605     +  enhancer       CMV enhancer: human cytomegalovirus immediate early enhancer
    606..805     +  promoter       CMV promoter: human cytomegalovirus (CMV) immediate early promoter
    823..1003    +  LTR            5' LTR (truncated): truncated 5' long terminal repeat (LTR) from HIV-1
   1050..1175    +  misc_feature   HIV-1 Ψ: packaging signal of human immunodeficiency virus type 1
   1159..1497    +  CDS            HIV-1 gag (fragment): gag protein from human immunodeficiency virus 1; gag
   1672..1905    +  misc_feature   RRE: The Rev response element (RRE) of HIV-1 allows for Rev-dependent mRNA export from the nucleus to the cytoplasm.
   2282..2382    +  CDS            Rev (fragment): human immunodeficiency virus 1 (HIV-1) Rev protein; rev; enhances nuclear export of unspliced and incompletely spliced viral mRNAs
   2432..2549    +  misc_feature   cPPT/CTS: central polypurine tract and central termination sequence of HIV-1
   2604..2916    +  promoter       U6 promoter: RNA polymerase III promoter for mouse U6 snRNA (Das et al., 1988)
   2971..2996    -  misc_feature   MCS (fragment): pBluescript multiple cloning site
   3031..3064    +  protein_bind   loxP: Cre-mediated recombination occurs in the 8-bp core sequence (GCATACAT). Cre recombinase
   3093..3606    +  LTR            5' LTR: 5' long terminal repeat from murine embryonic stem cell virus
   3606..3633    +  misc_feature   MCS (fragment): multiple cloning site
   3634..6285    +  CDS            Cdh1: CADH1_MOUSE - Experimental evidence at protein level: Swiss-Prot protein existence level 1. (Microbial infection) Does not function as a receptor for L.monocytogenes internalin A (InlA); mutating a single surface-exposed residue confers receptor activity to this protein and promotes uptake of the bacteria. From Mus musculus (Mouse).
   6301..7728    +  CDS            tdTomato: tdTomato is a basic (constitutively fluorescent) orange fluorescent protein published in 2004, derived from Discosoma sp.. It is reported to be a somewhat slowly-maturing tandem dimer with low acid sensitivity.
   7757..7790    +  protein_bind   loxP: Cre-mediated recombination occurs in the 8-bp core sequence (GCATACAT). Cre recombinase
   7823..7846    +  misc_feature   MCS (fragment): pBluescript multiple cloning site
   7846..8432    +  misc_feature   WPRE: woodchuck hepatitis virus posttranscriptional regulatory element
   8433..8452    +  misc_feature   MCS (fragment): pBluescript multiple cloning site
   8454..8954    +  CDS            nef (fragment): NEF_HV1LA - Experimental evidence at protein level: Swiss-Prot protein existence level 1. Extracellular Nef protein targets CD4(+) T-lymphocytes for apoptosis by interacting with CXCR4 surface receptors. From Human immunodeficiency virus type 1 group M subtype B (isolate Lai) (HIV-1).
   8961..9141    +  LTR            5' LTR (truncated): truncated 5' long terminal repeat (LTR) from HIV-1
   9203..9791    -  rep_origin     ori: high-copy-number ColE1/pMB1/pBR322/pUC origin of replication
   9962..10822   -  CDS            AmpR: β-lactamase; bla; confers resistance to ampicillin, carbenicillin, and related antibiotics
  10823..10927   -  promoter       AmpR promoter: bla
