[The description below was written by a language model from this plasmid's Addgene catalogue record and pLannotate feature annotations shown in this document.]
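Description:
pLL5.0 E-cadherin shRNA/Ecad-tdTomato is an HIV-1-based lentiviral transfer plasmid built on the LentiLox pLL5.0 backbone (a derivative of pLL3.7) for combined knockdown and re-expression of E-cadherin in mammalian cells. It is propagated in bacteria through a high-copy ColE1/pUC-type origin and selected with ampicillin via the bla gene. Viral genomic RNA is driven by a CMV enhancer/promoter fused to a truncated 5' LTR, followed by the Ψ packaging signal with a gag fragment, the RRE for Rev-dependent nuclear export, and the cPPT/CTS. A WPRE, which enhances transcript expression, and a truncated 3' LTR close the proviral region.

The payload has two units. A mouse U6 RNA polymerase III promoter sits upstream of a short polylinker region where the E-cadherin shRNA is presumably located, although the hairpin is not annotated and its sequence is recorded as unknown. Downstream, a murine embryonic stem cell virus LTR serves as the Pol II promoter for mouse Cdh1 (E-cadherin) fused at its C terminus to tdTomato. This LTR-Cdh1-tdTomato cassette is flanked by two loxP sites in the same orientation, so Cre recombinase could excise it while leaving the U6 unit intact. The design suits replacing endogenous E-cadherin with a fluorescently tagged version, for example for live imaging of cell-cell junctions. The record does not say which species' transcript the shRNA targets or how the mouse cDNA escapes silencing.

Two full-sequence records are supplied that match except in the fluorescent protein. The 10,967 nt record carries the full tandem-dimer tdTomato, whereas the 10,241 nt record is annotated with a single dTomato copy. This may reflect recombination or an assembly collapse between the tandem repeats.
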