Addgene plasmid #101278: pLL5.0 E-cadherin shRNA/Ecad-tdTomato
Purpose: Lentiviral expression of shRNA targeting Ecad and Ecad-tdtomato
Depositing lab: Alpha Yap. Depositing organization: University of Queensland. Publication: Cortical F-actin stabilization generates apical-lateral patterns of junctional contractility that integrate cells into epithelia. Wu SK, Gomez GA, Michael M, Verma S, Cox HL, Lefevre JG, Parton RG, Hamilton NA, Neufeld Z, Yap AS. Nat Cell Biol. 2014 Feb;16(2):167-78. doi: 10.1038/ncb2900. Epub 2014 Jan 12. PubMed 24413434.
Backbone
  Vector backbone: LentiLox pLL5.0(backbone pLL3.7)
  Backbone manufacturer: J. Bear (UNC Chapel Hill, USA)
  Vector type: Mammalian Expression, Lentiviral
Growth in bacteria
  Bacterial resistance: Ampicillin, 100 μg/mL
  Growth temperature: 37°C
  Growth strain: NEB Stable
  Copy number: Unknown
Gene/Insert
  Gene/Insert name: E-cadherin
  gRNA/shRNA sequence: unknown
  Species: M. musculus (mouse)
  Tag / fusion protein: tdtomato (C terminal on insert)
  Cloning method: Unknown
  Sequencing primers: 5′ Unknown
Terms and licenses: Academic/Nonprofit Terms; Industry Terms: Not Available to Industry
How to cite: pLL5.0 E-cadherin shRNA/Ecad-tdTomato was a gift from Alpha Yap (Addgene plasmid # 101278 ; http://n2t.net/addgene:101278 ; RRID:Addgene_101278)
